>Addgene plasmid #72238 | pCORE-UK | depositor full sequence | sequence record 136067 | pCORE-UK sequence 5589 bps
GAACGCGGCCGCCAGCTGAAGCTTCGTACGCTGCAGGTCGACGGATCCCCCTGGCACGACAGGTTTCCCG
ACTGGAAAGCGGGCAGTGAGCGCAACGCAATTAATGTGAGTTACCTCACTCATTAGGCACCCCAGGCTTT
ACACTTTATGCTTCCGGCTCCTATGTTGTGTGGAATTGTGAGCGGATAACAATTTCACACAGGAAACAGC
TATGACCATGATTACGCCAAGCTCGGAATTAACCCTCACTAAAGGGAACAAAAGCTGGTACCGGGCCCGG
AGACAATCATATGGGAGAAGCAATTGGAAGATAGAAAAAAGGTACTCGGTACATAAATATATGTGATTCT
GGGTAGAAGATCGGTCTGCATTGGATGGTGGTAACGCATTTTTTTACACACATTACTTGCCTCGAGCATC
AAATGGTGGTTATTCGTGGATCTATATCACGTGATTTGCTTAAGAATTGTCGTTCATGGTGACACTTTTA
GCTTTGACATGATTAAGCTCATCTCAATTGATGTTATCTAAAGTCATTTCAACTATCTAAGATGTGGTTG
TGATTGGGCCATTTTGTGAAAGCCAGTACGCCAGCGTCAATACACTCCCGTCAATTAGTTGCACCATGTC
CACAAAATCATATACCAGTAGAGCTGAGACTCATGCAAGTCCGGTTGCATCGAAACTTTTACGTTTAATG
GATGAAAAGAAGACCAATTTGTGTGCTTCTCTTGACGTTCGTTCGACTGATGAGCTATTGAAACTAGTTG
AAACGTTGGGTCCATACATTTGCCTTTTGAAAACACACGTTGATATCTTGGATGATTTCAGTTATGAGGG
TACTGTCGTTCCATTGAAAGCATTGGCAGAGAAATACAAGTTCTTGATATTTGAGGACAGAAAATTCGCC
GATATCGGTAACACAGTCAAATTACAATATACATCGGGCGTTTACCGTATCGCAGAATGGTCTGATATCA
CCAACGCCCACGGGGTTACTGGTGCTGGTATTGTTGCTGGCTTGAAACAAGGTGCGCAAGAGGTCACCAA
AGAACCAAGGGGATTATTGATGCTTGCTGAATTGTCTTCCAAGGGTTCTCTAGCACACGGTGAATATACT
AAGGGTACCGTTGATATTGCAAAGAGTGATAAAGATTTCGTTATTGGGTTCATTGCTCAGAACGATATGG
GAGGAAGAGAAGAAGGGTTTGATTGGCTAATCATGACCCCAGGTGTAGGTTTAGACGACAAAGGCGATGC
ATTGGGTCAGCAGTACAGAACCGTCGACGAAGTTGTAAGTGGTGGATCAGATATCATCATTGTTGGCAGA
GGACTTTTCGCCAAGGGTAGAGATCCTAAGGTTGAAGGTGAAAGATACAGAAATGCTGGATGGGAAGCGT
ACCAAAAGAGAATCAGCGCTCCCCATTAATTATACAGGAAACTTAATAGAACAAATCACATATTTAATCT
AATAGCCACCTGCATTGGCACGGTGCAACACTACTTCAACTTCATCTTACAAAAAGATCACGTGATCTGT
TGTATTGAACTGAAAATTTTTTGTTTGCTTCTCTCTCTCTCTTTCATTATGTGAGATTTAAAAACCAGAA
ACTACATCATCGAAAAAGAGTTTTAAACCATTACAACCATTGCGATAAGCCCTCTCAAACTTCCTCCAGA
CTGTTTGTCATCCAATTGGTAAGATTAATTATCATATACCCCGGATAAGAAAAGAAGCAAGCACACAATG
GATCAACTTAATGGTAAGGAACAACAAGCGGCCGCCACCGCGGTGGAGCTCGTTTTCGACACTGGATGGC
GGCGTTAGTATCGAATCGACAGCAGTATAGCGACCAGCATTCACATACGATTGACGCATGATATTACTTT
CTGCGCACTTAACTTCGCATCTGGGCAGATGATGTCGAGGCGAAAAAAAATATAAATCACGCTAACATTT
GATTAAAATAGAACAACTACAATATAAAAAAACTATACAAATGACAAGTTCTTGAAAACAAGAATCTTTT
TATTGTCAGTACTGATTAGAAAAACTCATCGAGCATCAAATGAAACTGCAATTTATTCATATCAGGATTA
TCAATACCATATTTTTGAAAAAGCCGTTTCTGTAATGAAGGAGAAAACTCACCGAGGCAGTTCCATAGGA
TGGCAAGATCCTGGTATCGGTCTGCGATTCCGACTCGTCCAACATCAATACAACCTATTAATTTCCCCTC
GTCAAAAATAAGGTTATCAAGTGAGAAATCACCATGAGTGACGACTGAATCCGGTGAGAATGGCAAAAGC
TTATGCATTTCTTTCCAGACTTGTTCAACAGGCCAGCCATTACGCTCGTCATCAAAATCACTCGCATCAA
CCAAACCGTTATTCATTCGTGATTGCGCCTGAGCGAGACGAAATACGCGATCGCTGTTAAAAGGACAATT
ACAAACAGGAATCGAATGCAACCGGCGCAGGAACACTGCCAGCGCATCAACAATATTTTCACCTGAATCA
GGATATTCTTCTAATACCTGGAATGCTGTTTTGCCGGGGATCGCAGTGGTGAGTAACCATGCATCATCAG
GAGTACGGATAAAATGCTTGATGGTCGGAAGAGGCATAAATTCCGTCAGCCAGTTTAGTCTGACCATCTC
ATCTGTAACATCATTGGCAACGCTACCTTTGCCATGTTTCAGAAACAACTCTGGCGCATCGGGCTTCCCA
TACAATCGATAGATTGTCGCACCTGATTGCCCGACATTATCGCGAGCCCATTTATACCCATATAAATCAG
CATCCATGTTGGAATTTAATCGCGGCCTCGAAACGTGAGTCTTTTCCTTACCCATGGTTGTTTATGTTCG
GATGTGATGTGAGAACTGTATCCTAGCAAGATTTTAAAAGGAAGTATATGAAAGAAGAACCTCAGTGGCA
AATCCTAACCTTTTATATTTCTCTACAGGGGCGCGGCGTGGGGACAATTCAACGCGTCTGTGAGGGGAGC
GTTTCCCTGCTCGCAGGTCTGCAGCGAGGAGCCGTAATTTTTGCTTCGCGCCGTGCGGCCATCAAAATGT
ATGGATGCAAATGATTATACATGGGGATGTATGGGCTAAATGTACGGGCGACAGTCACATCATGCCCCTG
AGCTGCGCACGTCAAGACTGTCAAGGAGGGTATTCTGGGCCTCCATGTCGCTGGCCGGGTGACCCGGCGG
GGACGAGGCAAGCTAAACAGATCTGGCGCGCCTTAATTAACCCAACCTGCATTAATGAATCGGCCAACGC
GCGGGGAGAGGCGGTTTGCGTATTGGGCGCTCTTCCGCTTCCTCGCTCACTGACTCGCTGCGCTCGGTCG
TTCGGCTGCGGCGAGCGGTATCAGCTCACTCAAAGGCGGTAATACGGTTATCCACAGAATCAGGGGATAA
CGCAGGAAAGAACATGTGAGCAAAAGGCCAGCAAAAGGCCAGGAACCGTAAAAAGGCCGCGTTGCTGGCG
TTTTTCCATAGGCTCCGCCCCCCTGACGAGCATCACAAAAATCGACGCTCAAGTCAGAGGTGGCGAAACC
CGACAGGACTATAAAGATACCAGGCGTTTCCCCCTGGAAGCTCCCTCGTGCGCTCTCCTGTTCCGACCCT
GCCGCTTACCGGATACCTGTCCGCCTTTCTCCCTTCGGGAAGCGTGGCGCTTTCTCAATGCTCACGCTGT
AGGTATCTCAGTTCGGTGTAGGTCGTTCGCTCCAAGCTGGGCTGTGTGCACGAACCCCCCGTTCAGCCCG
ACCGCTGCGCCTTATCCGGTAACTATCGTCTTGAGTCCAACCCGGTAAGACACGACTTATCGCCACTGGC
AGCAGCCACTGGTAACAGGATTAGCAGAGCGAGGTATGTAGGCGGTGCTACAGAGTTCTTGAAGTGGTGG
CCTAACTACGGCTACACTAGAAGGACAGTATTTGGTATCTGCGCTCTGCTGAAGCCAGTTACCTTCGGAA
AAAGAGTTGGTAGCTCTTGATCCGGCAAACAAACCACCGCTGGTAGCGGTGGTTTTTTTGTTTGCAAGCA
GCAGATTACGCGCAGAAAAAAAGGATCTCAAGAAGATCCTTTGATCTTTTCTACGGGGTCTGACGCTCAG
TGGAACGAAAACTCACGTTAAGGGATTTTGGTCATGAGATTATCAAAAAGGATCTTCACCTAGATCCTTT
TAAATTAAAAATGAAGTTTTAAATCAATCTAAAGTATATATGAGTAAACTTGGTCTGACAGTTACCAATG
CTTAATCAGTGAGGCACCTATCTCAGCGATCTGTCTATTTCGTTCATCCATAGTTGCCTGACTCCCCGTC
GTGTAGATAACTACGATACGGGAGGGCTTACCATCTGGCCCCAGTGCTGCAATGATACCGCGAGACCCAC
GCTCACCGGCTCCAGATTTATCAGCAATAAACCAGCCAGCCGGAAGGGCCGAGCGCAGAAGTGGTCCTGC
AACTTTATCCGCCTCCATCCAGTCTATTAATTGTTGCCGGGAAGCTAGAGTAAGTAGTTCGCCAGTTAAT
AGTTTGCGCAACGTTGTTGCCATTGCTACAGGCATCGTGGTGTCACGCTCGTCGTTTGGTATGGCTTCAT
TCAGCTCCGGTTCCCAACGATCAAGGCGAGTTACATGATCCCCCATGTTGTGCAAAAAAGCGGTTAGCTC
CTTCGGTCCTCCGATCGTTGTCAGAAGTAAGTTGGCCGCAGTGTTATCACTCATGGTTATGGCAGCACTG
CATAATTCTCTTACTGTCATGCCATCCGTAAGATGCTTTTCTGTGACTGGTGAGTACTCAACCAAGTCAT
TCTGAGAATAGTGTATGCGGCGACCGAGTTGCTCTTGCCCGGCGTCAATACGGGATAATACCGCGCCACA
TAGCAGAACTTTAAAAGTGCTCATCATTGGAAAACGTTCTTCGGGGCGAAAACTCTCAAGGATCTTACCG
CTGTTGAGATCCAGTTCGATGTAACCCACTCGTGCACCCAACTGATCTTCAGCATCTTTTACTTTCACCA
GCGTTTCTGGGTGAGCAAAAACAGGAAGGCAAAATGCCGCAAAAAAGGGAATAAGGGCGACACGGAAATG
TTGAATACTCATACTCTTCCTTTTTCAATATTATTGAAGCATTTATCAGGGTTATTGTCTCATGAGCGGA
TACATATTTGAATGTATTTAGAAAAATAAACAAATAGGGGTTCCGCGCACATTTCCCCGAAAAGTGCCAC
CTGACGTCTAAGAAACCATTATTATCATGACATTAACCTATAAAAATAGGCGTATCACGAGGCCCTTTCG
TCTCGCGCGTTTCGGTGATGACGGTGAAAACCTCTGACACATGCAGCTCCCGGAGACGGTCACAGCTTGT
CTGTAAGCGGATGCCGGGAGCAGACAAGCCCGTCAGGGCGCGTCAGCGGGTGTTGGCGGGTGTCGGGGCT
GGCTTAACTATGCGGCATCAGAGCAGATTGTACTGAGAGTGCACCATATGGACATATTGTCGTTAGAACG
CGGCTACAATTAATACATAACCTTATGTATCATACACATACGATTTAGGTGACACTATA
Features (pLannotate 1.2.2; 15 found; start..end, strand, type, name):
     51..89      +  CDS            lacI (fragment): lac repressor; lacI; The lac repressor binds to the lac operator to inhibit transcription in E. coli. This inhibition can be relieved by adding lactose or isopropyl-β-D-thiogalactopyranoside (IPTG).
    102..123     +  protein_bind   CAP binding site: CAP binding activates transcription in the presence of cAMP. E. coli catabolite activator protein
    138..168     +  promoter       lac promoter: promoter for the E. coli lac operon
    176..192     +  protein_bind   lac operator: The lac repressor binds to the lac operator to inhibit transcription in E. coli. This inhibition can be relieved by adding lactose or isopropyl-β-D-thiogalactopyranoside (IPTG). lac repressor encoded by lacI
    237..255     +  promoter       T3 promoter: promoter for bacteriophage T3 RNA polymerase
    626..1411    +  CDS            URA3: PYRF_YEAST - Experimental evidence at protein level: Swiss-Prot protein existence level 1. From Saccharomyces cerevisiae (strain ATCC 204508 / S288c) (Baker's yeast).
   1777..1801    -  misc_feature   MCS (fragment): pBluescript multiple cloning site
   1843..3199    -  gene           kanMX: yeast selectable marker conferring kanamycin resistance (Wach et al., 1994)
   3267..3320    -  CDS            lacI (fragment): lac repressor; lacI; The lac repressor binds to the lac operator to inhibit transcription in E. coli. This inhibition can be relieved by adding lactose or isopropyl-β-D-thiogalactopyranoside (IPTG).
   3503..4091    -  rep_origin     ori: high-copy-number ColE1/pMB1/pBR322/pUC origin of replication
   4262..5122    -  CDS            AmpR: β-lactamase; bla; confers resistance to ampicillin, carbenicillin, and related antibiotics
   5123..5227    -  promoter       AmpR promoter: bla
   5322..5357    +  CDS            rop (fragment): Rop protein, which maintains plasmids at low copy number; rop
   5459..5510    +  misc_feature   bom (fragment): basis of mobility region from pBR322
   5573..2       +  promoter       SP6 promoter (across the origin): promoter for bacteriophage SP6 RNA polymerase
