[The description below was written by a language model from this plasmid's Addgene catalogue record and pLannotate feature annotations shown in this document.]
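Description:
pCORE-UK is a 5.6 kb E. coli-propagated template plasmid built on the pFA6aKlURA3 backbone that carries the CORE (counterselectable marker plus reporter) cassette used in the delitto perfetto method of targeted mutagenesis in yeast. Although it is catalogued as a bacterial expression vector, the bacterial portion serves only for maintenance. It has a high-copy ColE1/pUC-type origin and an ampicillin resistance gene (β-lactamase with its own promoter). Short remnants of lacI, rop, bom and a pBluescript polylinker are also annotated, along with a lac promoter/operator region and T3 and SP6 phage promoters left over from the parental vectors. No yeast replication origin or centromere is annotated, which fits a plasmid that acts as a source of a cassette rather than one that replicates in yeast.

The payload consists of two yeast markers arranged convergently. The URA3 gene from Kluyveromyces lactis lies on the forward strand; the automated annotation labels it by homology to the S. cerevisiae protein, but the catalogue identifies it as KlURA3. The kanMX4 module lies on the reverse strand and confers G418 resistance. KlURA3 allows selection for uracil prototrophy and counterselection on 5-fluoroorotic acid, while kanMX4 provides an independent positive marker for tracking the cassette.

In the delitto perfetto approach, the CORE cassette is generally amplified from the plasmid with primers bearing homology tails and integrated at a chosen chromosomal site. It is then replaced by transforming with oligonucleotides that carry the desired change. Loss of both markers identifies clones with a scarless edit.
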