Addgene plasmid #72238: pCORE-UK
Purpose: Contains the CORE cassette with convergent KlURA3 and KanMX4 markers
Depositing lab: Michael Resnick & Francesca Storici. Depositing organization: National Institute of Environmental Health Sciences (NIEHS). Publication: Delitto perfetto targeted mutagenesis in yeast with oligonucleotides. Storici F, Resnick MA. Genet Eng (N Y). 2003;25:189-207. PubMed 15260239.
Backbone
  Vector backbone: pFA6aKlURA3
  Vector type: Bacterial Expression
Growth in bacteria
  Bacterial resistance: Ampicillin, 100 μg/mL
  Growth temperature: 37°C
  Growth strain: DH5alpha
  Copy number: Unknown
Gene/Insert 1
  Gene/Insert name: KlURA3 (alt name: URA3 gene from Kluyveromyces lactis)
Gene/Insert 2
  Gene/Insert name: kanMX4 (alt name: provides resistance to G418)
Resource information
  A portion of this plasmid was derived from a plasmid made by: This plasmid was created by Francesca Storici.
Terms and licenses: Academic/Nonprofit Terms; Industry Terms: Not Available to Industry
Depositor comments: The Resnik and Storici Labs recommend reading the following review articles for more information on this plasmid: Storici and Resnick Method Enzymol 2006 PMID: 16793410 Stuckey et al., Meth. Mol. Biol. 2011 PMID: 21660695 Stuckey and Storici Methods Enzymol 2013 PMID: 24182920
How to cite: pCORE-UK was a gift from Michael Resnick & Francesca Storici (Addgene plasmid # 72238 ; http://n2t.net/addgene:72238 ; RRID:Addgene_72238)
