>Addgene plasmid #72238 | pCORE-UK | addgene partial sequence | sequence record 136063 | M13-Rev 5'-CAGGAAACAGCTATGACC-3'
ACCCTCACTAAAGGGAACAAAAGCTGGTACCGGGCCCGGAGACAATCATATGGGAGAAGCAATTGGAAGA
TAGAAAAAAGGTACTCGGTACATAAATATATGTGATTCTGGGTAGAAGATCGGTCTGCATTGGATGGTGG
TAACGCATTTTTTTACACACATTACTTGCCTCGAGCATCAAATGGTGGTTATTCGTGGATCTATATCACG
TGATTTGCTTAAGAATTGTCGTTCATGGTGACACTTTTAGCTTTGACATGATTAAGCTCATCTCAATTGA
TGTTATCTAAAGTCATTTCAACTATCTAAGATGTGGTTGTGATTGGGCCATTTTGTGAAAGCCAGTACGC
CAGCGTCAATACACTCCCGTCAATTAGTTGCACCATGTCCACAAAATCATATACCAGTAGAGCTGAGACT
CATGCAAGTCCGGTTGCATCGAAACTTTTACGTTTAATGGATGAAAAGAAGACCAATTTGTGTGCTTCTC
TTGACGTTCGTTCGACTGATGAGCTATTGAAACTAGTTGAAACGTTGGGTCCATACATTTGCCTTTTGAA
AACACACGTTGATATCTTGGATGATTTCAGTTATGAGGGTACTGTCGTTCCATTGAAAGCATTGGCAGAG
AAATACAAGTTCTTGATATTTGAGGACAGAAAATTCGCCGATATCGGTAACACAGTCAAATTACAATATA
CATCGGGCGTTTACCGTATCGCAGAATGGTCTGATATCACCAACGCCCACGGGGTTACTGGTGCTGGTAT
TGTTGCTGGCTTGAAACAAGGTGCGCAAGAGGTCACCAAAGAACCAAGGGGATTATTGATGCTTGCTGAA
TTGTCTTCCAAGGGTTCTCTAGCACACGGTGAATATACTAAGGGTACCGTTGATATTGCAAAGAGTGATA
AAGATTTCGTTATTGGGTTCATTGCTCAGAACGATATGGGAGGAAGAGAAGAAGGGTTTGATTGGCTAAT
CATGACCCCAGGTGTAGGTTTAGACGACAAAGGCGATGCATTGGGTCAGCAGTACAGAACCGTCGACGAA
GTTGTAAGTGGTGGATCAGATATCATCATTGTTGGC
