>Addgene plasmid #72238 | pCORE-UK | addgene partial sequence | sequence record 136064 | KanR2-F 5'-GAACTGCCTCGGTGAGTTTT-3'
AAATATGGTATTGATAATCCTGATATGAATAAATTGCAGTTTCATTTGATGCTCGATGAGTTTTTCTAAT
CAGTACTGACAATAAAAAGATTCTTGTTTTCAAGAACTTGTCATTTGTATAGTTTTTTTATATTGTAGTT
GTTCTATTTTAATCAAATGTTAGCGTGATTTATATTTTTTTTCGCCTCGACATCATCTGCCCAGATGCGA
AGTTAAGTGCGCAGAAAGTAATATCATGCGTCAATCGTATGTGAATGCTGGTCGCTATACTGCTGTCGAT
TCGATACTAACGCCGCCATCCAGTGTCGAAAACGAGCTCCACCGCGGTGGCGGCCGCTTGTTGTTCCTTA
CCATTAAGTTGATCCATTGTGTGCTTGCTTCTTTTCTTATCCGGGGTATATGATAATTAATCTTACCAAT
TGGATGACAAACAGTCTGGAGGAAGTTTGAGAGGGCTTATCGCAATGGTTGTAATGGTTTAAAACTCTTT
TTCGATGATGTAGTTTCTGGTTTTTAAATCTCACATAATGAAAGAGAGAGAGAGAAGCAAACAAAAAATT
TTCAGTTCAATACAACAGATCACGTGATCTTTTTGTAAGATGAAGTTGAAGTAGTGTTGCACCGTGCCAA
TGCAGGTGGCTATTAGATTAAATATGTGATTTGTTCTATTAAGTTTCCTGTATAATTAATGGGGAGCGCT
GATTCTCTTTTGGTACGCTTCCCATCCAGCATTTCTGTATCTTTCACCTTCAACCTTAGGATCTCTACCC
TTGGCGAAAAGTCCTCTGCCAACAATGATGATATCTGATCCACCACTTACAACTTCGTCGACGGTTCTGT
ACTGCTGACCCAATGCATCGCCTTTGTCGTCTAAACCTACACCTGGGGTCATGATTAGCCAATCAAACCC
TTCTTCTCTTCCTCCCATATCGTTCTGAGCAATGAACCCAATAACGAAATCTTTATCACTCTTTGCAATA
TCAACGGTACCCTTAGTATATTCACCGTGTGCTAGAGAACCCTTGGAAGACAATTCAGCAAGCATCAATA
ATCCCCTTGGTTCTTTGGTGACCTCTTG
